>Addgene plasmid #91393 | pHH0103_BAIAP2L2-1/1 | addgene full sequence | sequence record 192259 | Addgene NGS Result
CCTATAAAAATAGGCGTATCACGAGGCCCTTTCGTCTTCAAGAATTCCCGACACCATCGAATGGTGCAAA
ACCTTTCGCGGTATGGCATGATAGCGCCCGGAAGAGAGTCAATTCAGGGTGGTGAATGTGAAACCAGTAA
CGTTATACGATGTCGCAGAGTATGCCGGTGTCTCTTATCAGACCGTTTCCCGCGTGGTGAACCAGGCCAG
CCACGTTTCTGCGAAAACGCGGGAAAAAGTGGAAGCGGCGATGGCGGAGCTGAATTACATTCCCAACCGC
GTGGCACAACAACTGGCGGGCAAACAGTCGTTGCTGATTGGCGTTGCCACCTCCAGTCTGGCCCTGCACG
CGCCGTCGCAAATTGTCGCGGCGATTAAATCTCGCGCCGATCAACTGGGTGCCAGCGTGGTGGTGTCGAT
GGTAGAACGAAGCGGCGTCGAAGCCTGTAAAGCGGCGGTGCACAATCTTCTCGCGCAACGCGTCAGTGGG
CTGATCATTAACTATCCGCTGGATGACCAGGATGCCATTGCTGTGGAAGCTGCCTGCACTAATGTTCCGG
CGTTATTTCTTGATGTCTCTGACCAGACACCCATCAACAGTATTATTTTCTCCCATGAAGACGGTACGCG
ACTGGGCGTGGAGCATCTGGTCGCATTGGGTCACCAGCAAATCGCGCTGTTAGCGGGCCCATTAAGTTCT
GTCTCGGCGCGTCTGCGTCTGGCTGGCTGGCATAAATATCTCACTCGCAATCAAATTCAGCCGATAGCGG
AACGGGAAGGCGACTGGAGTGCCATGTCCGGTTTTCAACAAACCATGCAAATGCTGAATGAGGGCATCGT
TCCCACTGCGATGCTGGTTGCCAACGATCAGATGGCGCTGGGCGCAATGCGCGCCATTACCGAGTCCGGG
CTGCGCGTTGGTGCGGATATCTCGGTAGTGGGATACGACGATACCGAAGACAGCTCATGTTATATCCCGC
CGTTAACCACCATCAAACAGGATTTTCGCCTGCTGGGGCAAACCAGCGTGGACCGCTTGCTGCAACTCTC
TCAGGGCCAGGCGGTGAAGGGCAATCAGCTGTTGCCCGTCTCACTGGTGAAAAGAAAAACCACCCTGGCG
CCCAATACGCAAACCGCCTCTCCCCGCGCGTTGGCCGATTCATTAATGCAGCTGGCACGACAGGTTTCCC
GACTGGAAAGCGGGCAGTGAGCGCAACGCAATTAATGTAAGTTAGCTCACTCATTAGGCACAATTCTCAT
GTTTGACAGCTTATCATCGACTGCACGGTGCACCAATGCTTCTGGCGTCAGGCAGCCATCGGAAGCTGTG
GTATGGCTGTGCAGGTCGTAAATCACTGCATAATTCGTGTCGCTCAAGGCGCACTCCCGTTCTGGATAAT
GTTTTTTGCGCCGACATCATAACGGTTCTGGCAAATATTCTGAAATGAGCTGTTGACAATTAATCATCGG
CTCGTATAATGTGTGGAATTGTGAGCGGATAACAATTTCACACAGGAAACAGCCAGTCCGTTTAGGTGTT
TTCACGAGCACTTCACCAACAAGGACCATAGATTATGAAAATCGAAGAACACCATCACCATCACCATTCC
AGCGGTAAGCTTATGTCCCCTATACTAGGTTATTGGAAAATTAAGGGCCTTGTGCAACCCACTCGACTTC
TTTTGGAATATCTTGAAGAAAAATATGAAGAGCATTTGTATGAGCGCGATGAAGGTGATAAATGGCGAAA
CAAAAAGTTTGAATTGGGTTTGGAGTTTCCCAATCTTCCTTATTATATTGATGGTGATGTTAAATTAACA
CAGTCTATGGCCATCATACGTTATATAGCTGACAAGCACAACATGTTGGGTGGTTGTCCAAAAGAGCGTG
CAGAGATTTCAATGCTTGAAGGAGCGGTTTTGGATATTAGATACGGTGTTTCGAGAATTGCATATAGTAA
AGACTTTGAAACTCTCAAAGTTGATTTTCTTAGCAAGCTACCTGAAATGCTGAAAATGTTCGAAGATCGT
TTATGTCATAAAACATATTTAAATGGTGATCATGTAACCCATCCTGACTTCATGTTGTATGACGCTCTTG
ATGTTGTTTTATACATGGACCCAATGTGCCTGGATGCGTTCCCAAAATTAGTTTGTTTTAAAAAACGTAT
TGAAGCTATCCCACAAATTGATAAGTACTTGAAATCCAGCAAGTATATAGCATGGCCTTTGCAGGGCTGG
CAAGCCACGTTTGGTGGTGGCGACCATCCTCCAAAATCGGATCTGGAAGTTCTGTTCCAGGGGCCCCTGT
CCAGCGGTCTGGTTCCGCGTGGTTCCGGTACCGCGGCCCAGCCGGCCATGGCCCAGGGCGCGCTGCGTCG
TGTTCGTGCACTGGTTTCTCATTCCGAAGGTGCCAATCATACCCTGCTGCGTTTTTCTGCCGGTGATGTT
GTTGAAGTTCTGGTTCCAGAAGCCCAAAATGGTTGGCTGTATGGTAAACTGGAAGGTTCTAGTGCATCTG
GCTGGTTTCCGGAAGCCTATGTTAAAGCCCTGGAAGCGGCCGCATA
[142 nt withheld, positions 2567-2708]
C
[98 nt withheld, positions 2710-2807]
AGTTTGTACTGGTGACGAAACTCAGTGTCTAGCTAGAGTGGC
[149 nt withheld, positions 2850-2998]
T
[41 nt withheld, positions 3000-3040]
T
[62 nt withheld, positions 3042-3103]
A
[35 nt withheld, positions 3105-3139]
CCTCCCTCAATCGGTTGAATGTCGCCCTTTTGTCTTTGGCGCTGGTAAACCATATGAA
[86 nt withheld, positions 3198-3283]
T
[54 nt withheld, positions 3285-3338]
CTAGCGCCGCCCTATACCTTGTCTGCCTCCCCGCGTTGCGTCGCGGTGCATGGAGCCGGGCCACCTCGAC
CTGAATGGAAGCCGGCGGCACCTCGCTAACGGATTCACCACTCCAAGAATTGGAGCCAATCAATTCTTGC
GGAGAACTGTGAATGCGCAAACCAACCCTTGGCAGAACATATCCATCGCGTCCGCCATCTCCAGCAGCCG
CACGCGGCGCATCTCGGGCAGCGTTGGGTCCTGGCCACGGGTGCGCATGATCGTGCTCCTGTCGTTGAGG
ACCCGGCTAGGCTGGCGGGGTTGCCTTACTGGTTAGCAGAATGAATCACCGATACGCGAGCGAACGTGAA
GCGACTGCTGCTGCAAAACGTCTGCGACCTGAGCAACAACATGAATGGTCTTCGGTTTCCGTGTTTCGTA
AAGTCTGGAAACGCGGAAGTCAGCGCCCTGCACCATTATGTTCCGGATCTGCATCGCAGGATGCTGCTGG
CTACCCTGTGGAACACCTACATCTGTATTAACGAAGCGCTGGCATTGACCCTGAGTGATTTTTCTCTGGT
CCCGCCGCATCCATACCGCCAGTTGTTTACCCTCACAACGTTCCAGTAACCGGGCATGTTCATCATCAGT
AACCCGTATCGTGAGCATCCTCTCTCGTTTCATCGGTATCATTACCCCCATGAACAGAAATCCCCCTTAC
ACGGAGGCATCAGTGACCAAACAGGAAAAAACCGCCCTTAACATGGCCCGCTTTATCAGAAGCCAGACAT
TAACGCTTCTGGAGAAACTCAACGAGCTGGACGCGGATGAACAGGCAGACATCTGTGAATCGCTTCACGA
CCACGCTGATGAGCTTTACCGCAGGATCCGCGAAATTGTAAGCGTTAATATTTTGTTAAAATTCGCGTTA
AATTTTTGTTAAATCAGCTCATTTTTTAACCAATAGGCCGAAATCGGCAAAATCCCTTATAAATCAAAAG
AATAGACCGAGATAGGGT
[37 nt withheld, positions 4337-4373]
AAAGAACGTGGACTCCAACGTCAAAGG
[49 nt withheld, positions 4401-4449]
T
[91 nt withheld, positions 4451-4541]
G
[124 nt withheld, positions 4543-4666]
CGCGGATCCTGCCTCGCGCGTTTCGGTGATGACGGTGAAAACCTCTGACACATGCAGCTCCCGGAGACGG
TCACAGCTTGTCTGTAAGCGGATGCCGGGAGCAGACAAGCCCGTCAGGGCGCGTCAGCGGGTGTTGGCGG
GTGTCGGGGCGCAGCCATGACCCAGTCACGTAGCGATAGCGGAGTGTATACTGGCTTAACTATGCGGCAT
CAGAGCAGATTGTACTGAGAGTGCACCATATGCGGTGTGAAATACCGCACAGATGCGTAAGGAGAAAATA
CCGCATCAGGCGCTCTTCCGCTTCCTCGCTCACTGACTCGCTGCGCTCGGTCGTTCGGCTGCGGCGAGCG
GTATCAGCTCACTCAAAGGCGGTAATACGGTTATCCACAGAATCAGGGGATAACGCAGGAAAGAACATGT
GAGCAAAAGGCCAGCAAAAGGCCAGGAACCGTAAAAAGGCCGCGTTGCTGGCGTTTTTCCATAGGCTCCG
CCCCCCTGACGAGCATCACAAAAATCGACGCTCAAGTCAGAGGTGGCGAAACCCGACAGGACTATAAAGA
TACCAGGGTTTCCCCCTGGAAGCTCCCTCGTGCGCTCTCCTGTTCCGACCCTGCCGCTTACCGGATACCT
GTCCGCCTTTCTCCCTTCGGGAAGCGTGGCGCTTTCTCATAGCTCACGCTGTAGGTATCTCAGTTCGGTG
TAGGTCGTTCGCTCCAAGCTGGGCTGTGTGCACGAACCCCCCGTTCAGCCCGACCGCTGCGCCTTATCCG
GTAACTATCGTCTTGAGTCCAACCCGGTAAGACACGACTTATCGCCACTGGCAGCAGCCACTGGTAACAG
GATTAGCAGAGCGAGGTATGTAGGCGGTGCTACAGAGTTCTTGAAGTGGTGGCCTAACTACGGCTACACT
AGAAGGACAGTATTTGGTATCTGCGCTCTGCTGAAGCCAGTTACCTTCGGAAAAAGAGTTGGTAGCTCTT
GATCCGGCAAACAAACCACCGCTGGTAGCGGTGGTTTTTTTGTTTGCAAGCAGCAGATTACGCGCAGAAA
AAAAGGATCTCAAGAAGATCCTTTGATCTTTTCTACGGGGTCTGACGCTCAGTGGAACGAAAACTCACGT
TAAGGGATTTTGGTCATGAGATTATCAAAAAGGATCTTCACCTAGATCCTTTTAAATTAAAAATGAAGTT
TTAAATCAATCTAAAGTATATATGAGTAAACTTGGTCTGACAGTTACCAATGCTTAATCAGTGAGGCACC
TATCTCAGCGATCTGTCTATTTCGTTCATCCATAGTTGCCTGACTCCCCGTCGTGTAGATAACTACGATA
CGGGAGGGCTTACCATCTGGCCCCAGTGCTGCAATGATACCGCGAGACCCACGCTCACCGGCTCCAGATT
TATCAGCAATAAACCAGCCAGCCGGAAGGGCCGAGCGCAGAAGTGGTCCTGCAACTTTATCCGCCTCCAT
CCAGTCTATTAATTGTTGCCGGGAAGCTAGAGTAAGTAGTTCGCCAGTTAATAGTTTGCGCAACGTTGTT
GCCATTGCTGCAGGCATCGTGGTGTCACGCTCGTCGTTTGGTATGGCTTCATTCAGCTCCGGTTCCCAAC
GATCAAGGCGAGTTACATGATCCCCCATATTGTGCAAAAAAGCGGTTAGCTCCTTCGGTCCTCCGATCGT
TGTCAGAAGTAAGTTGGCCGCAGTGTTATCACTCATGGTTATGGCAGCACTGCATAATTCTCTTACTGTC
ATGCCATCCGTAAGATGCTTTTCTGTGACTGGTGAGTACTCAACCAAGTCATTCTGAGAATAGTGTATGC
GGCGACCGAGTTGCTCTTGCCCGGCGTCAACACGGGATAATACCGCGCCACATAGCAGAACTTTAAAAGT
GCTCATCATTGGAAAACGTTCTTCGGGGCGAAAACTCTCAAGGATCTTACCGCTGTTGAGATCCAGTTCG
ATGTAACCCACTCGTGCACCCAACTGATCTTCAGCATCTTTTACTTTCACCAGCGTTTCTGGGTGAGCAA
AAACAGGAAGGCAAAATGCCGCAAAAAAGGGAATAAGGGCGACACGGAAATGTTGAATACTCATACTCTT
CCTTTTTCAATATTATTGAAGCATTTATCAGGGTTATTGTCTCATGAGCGGATACATATTTGAATGTATT
TAGAAAAATAAACAAATAGGGGTTCCGCGCACATTTCCCCGAAAAGTGCCACCTGACGTCTAAGAAACCA
TTATTATCATGACATTAA
Features (pLannotate 1.2.2; 21 found; start..end, strand, type, name):
     50..127     +  promoter       lacIq promoter: lacI (mutant); In the lacIq allele, a single base change in the promoter boosts expression of the lacI gene about 10-fold.
    128..1210    +  CDS            lacI: lac repressor; lacI; The lac repressor binds to the lac operator to inhibit transcription in E. coli. This inhibition can be relieved by adding lactose or isopropyl-β-D-thiogalactopyranoside (IPTG).
   1223..1244    +  protein_bind   CAP binding site: CAP binding activates transcription in the presence of cAMP. E. coli catabolite activator protein
   1263..1280    +  promoter       tet promoter (fragment): E. coli promoter for tetracycline efflux protein gene
   1453..1481    +  promoter       tac promoter: strong E. coli promoter; hybrid between the trp and lac UV5 promoters
   1489..1505    +  protein_bind   lac operator: The lac repressor binds to the lac operator to inhibit transcription in E. coli. This inhibition can be relieved by adding lactose or isopropyl-β-D-thiogalactopyranoside (IPTG). lac repressor encoded by lacI
   1590..1607    +  CDS            6xHis: 6xHis affinity tag
   1623..2276    +  CDS            GST26_SCHJA: Experimental evidence at protein level: Swiss-Prot protein existence level 1. GST isoenzymes appear to play a central role in the parasite detoxification system. Other functions are also suspected including a role in increasing the solubility of haematin in the parasite gut. From Schistosoma japonicum (Blood fluke).
   2262..2555    +  CDS            BAIAP2L2 (fragment): BI2L2_HUMAN - Experimental evidence at protein level: Swiss-Prot protein existence level 1. Phosphoinositides-binding protein that induces the formation of planar or gently curved membrane structures. Binds to phosphoinositides, including to phosphatidylinositol 4,5-bisphosphate (PtdIns(4,5)P2) headgroups. There seems to be no clear preference for a specific phosphoinositide (By similarity). From Homo sapiens (Human).
   2571..2618    +  terminator     fd terminator (sequence withheld): central terminator from bacteriophage fd (Otsuka and Kunisawa, 1982)
   2623..2835    +  CDS            M13 gene III (fragment) (sequence partly withheld): pIII; III; minor coat protein
   2850..3320    +  CDS            M13 gene III (fragment) (sequence partly withheld): pIII; III; minor coat protein
   3342..3412    +  CDS            TcR (fragment): tetracycline efflux protein; tet; confers resistance to tetracycline
   3654..4034    -  CDS            YPB1_ECOLX: Protein predicted: Swiss-Prot protein existence level 4. From Escherichia coli.
   4051..4202    +  CDS            rop (fragment): Rop protein, which maintains plasmids at low copy number; rop
   4238..4666    -  rep_origin     f1 ori (sequence partly withheld): f1 bacteriophage origin of replication; arrow indicates direction of (+) strand synthesis
   4675..4714    +  CDS            rop (fragment): Rop protein, which maintains plasmids at low copy number; rop
   4816..4956    +  misc_feature   bom: basis of mobility region from pBR322
   5142..5729    -  rep_origin     ori: high-copy-number ColE1/pMB1/pBR322/pUC origin of replication
   5903..6760    -  CDS            bla: BLAT_ECOLX - Experimental evidence at protein level: Swiss-Prot protein existence level 1. TEM-type are the most prevalent beta-lactamases in enterobacteria; they hydrolyze the beta-lactam bond in susceptible beta-lactam antibiotics, thus conferring resistance to penicillins and cephalosporins. TEM-3 and TEM-4 are capable of hydrolyzing cefotaxime and ceftazidime. TEM-5 is capable of hydrolyzing ceftazidime. TEM-6 is capable of hydrolyzing ceftazidime and aztreonam. TEM-8/CAZ-2, TEM- 16/CAZ-7 and TEM-24/CAZ-6 are markedly active against ceftazidime. IRT- 4 shows resistance to beta-lactamase in
   6761..6865    -  promoter       AmpR promoter: bla
