[The description below was written by a language model from this plasmid's Addgene catalogue record and pLannotate feature annotations shown in this document.]
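Description:
pHH0103_BAIAP2L2-1/1 is a 6,924 nt bacterial expression plasmid built on the pHH0103 backbone for producing and purifying a single human SH3 domain from BAIAP2L2, a phosphoinositide-binding, membrane-shaping protein. The insert is listed as 233 bp and was cloned between SfiI and NotI sites. The "1/1" in the name presumably marks it as the only SH3 domain of that protein, although the record does not explain the nomenclature. The plasmid is propagated in E. coli under ampicillin selection, conferred by the bla gene with its own AmpR promoter. It replicates from a ColE1/pBR322-type origin accompanied by the bom region. The catalogue lists it as low copy. The rop gene is annotated only as two fragments flanking an f1 phage origin, which appears to have been inserted into it.

Expression is driven by the strong hybrid tac promoter followed by a lac operator. The plasmid also carries lacI under the lacIq promoter, so it supplies abundant repressor and transcription stays off until IPTG is added. The open reading frame encodes an N-terminal 6xHis tag, then Schistosoma japonicum glutathione S-transferase, then the BAIAP2L2 fragment. The resulting His-GST-SH3 fusion can be purified on either nickel or glutathione resin. A bacteriophage fd terminator follows the insert.

Downstream of the terminator lie two fragments of M13 gene III, along with remnants of the tetracycline resistance gene and its promoter. With the f1 origin, these suggest descent from a pBR322-based phage-display phagemid, and they appear to be nonfunctional leftovers here. The plasmid belongs to a collection of human SH3 domain constructs used for a family-wide analysis of SH3 binding specificity.
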