Addgene plasmid #91393: pHH0103_BAIAP2L2-1/1
Purpose: Protein expression and purification of human SH3 domain construct BAIAP2L2-1/1
Depositing lab: Sachdev Sidhu. Depositing organization: University of Toronto. Publication: Comprehensive Analysis of the Human SH3 Domain Family Reveals a Wide Variety of Non-canonical Specificities. Teyra J, Huang H, Jain S, Guan X, Dong A, Liu Y, Tempel W, Min J, Tong Y, Kim PM, Bader GD, Sidhu SS. Structure. 2017 Oct 3;25(10):1598-1610.e3. doi: 10.1016/j.str.2017.07.017. Epub 2017 Sep 7. PubMed 28890361.
Backbone
  Vector backbone: pHH0103
  Vector type: Bacterial Expression
Growth in bacteria
  Bacterial resistance: Ampicillin, 100 μg/mL
  Growth temperature: 37°C
  Growth strain: DH5alpha
  Copy number: Low Copy
Gene/Insert
  Gene/Insert name: BAIAP2L2-1/1
  Species: H. sapiens (human)
  Insert size (bp): 233
  Entrez Gene: BAIAP2L2
  Cloning method: Restriction Enzyme; 5′ cloning site Sfi1 (unknown if destroyed); 3′ cloning site Not1 (unknown if destroyed)
Terms and licenses: Academic/Nonprofit Terms; Industry Terms: Not Available to Industry
How to cite: pHH0103_BAIAP2L2-1/1 was a gift from Sachdev Sidhu (Addgene plasmid # 91393 ; http://n2t.net/addgene:91393 ; RRID:Addgene_91393)
