>Addgene plasmid #91393 | pHH0103_BAIAP2L2-1/1 | depositor partial sequence | sequence record 175881 | insert sequence
GGTACCGAATTCGGATCCGCGCGCTGCGTCGTGTTCGTGCACTGGTTTCTCATTCCGAAGGTGCCAATCA
TACCCTGCTGCGTTTTTCTGCCGGTGATGTTGTTGAAGTTCTGGTTCCAGAAGCCCAAAATGGTTGGCTG
TATGGTAAACTGGAAGGTTCTAGTGCATCTGGCTGGTTTCCGGAAGCCTATGTTAAAGCCCTGGAAGCGG
CCGCTAGCTAAGTCGACGAGCTC
